>Addgene plasmid #86154 | pDONOR-PARK6e5-I368N | addgene partial sequence | sequence record 213354 | Addgene Partial NGS Result
CTGGGCAACGTGCTGGTTATTGTGCTGTCTCATCATTTTGGCAAAGGCCGCCACCATGAGCGAGCTGATT
AAGGAGAACATGCACATGAAGCTGTACATGGAGGGCACCGTGGACAACCATCACTTCAAGTGCACATCCG
AGGGCGAAGGCAAGCCCTACGAGGGCACCCAGACCATGAGAATCAAGGTGGTCGAGGGCGGCCCTCTCCC
CTTCGCCTTCGACATCCTGGCTACTAGCTTCCTCTACGGCAGCAAGACCTTCATCAACCACACCCAGGGC
ATCCCCGACTTCTTCAAGCAGTCCTTCCCTGAGGGCTTCACATGGGAGAGAGTCACCACATACGAAGACG
GGGGCGTGCTGACCGCTACCCAGGACACCAGCCTCCAGGACGGCTGCCTCATCTACAACGTCAAGATCAG
AGGGGTGAACTTCACATCCAACGGCCCTGTGATGCAGAAGAAAACACTCGGCTGGGAGGCCTTCACCGAG
ACGCTGTACCCCGCTGACGGCGGCCTGGAAGGCAGAAACGACATGGCCCTGAAGCTCGTGGGCGGGAGCC
ATCTGATCGCAAACATCAAGACCACATATAGATCCAAGAAACCCGCTAAGAACCTCAAGATGCCTGGCGT
CTACTATGTGGACTACAGACTGGAAAGAATCAAGGAGGCCAACAACGAGACCTACGTCGAGCAGCACGAG
GTGGCAGTGGCCAGATACTGCGACCTCCCTAGCAAACTGGGGCACAAGCTTAATTAACACTCCTCAGGTG
CAGGCTGCCTATCAGAAGGTGGTGGCTGGTGTGGCCAATGCCCTGGCTCACAAATACCACTGAGATCTTT
TTCCCTCTGCCAAAAATTATGGGGACATCATGAAGCCCCTTGAGCATCTGACTTCTGGCTAATAAAGGAA
ATTTATTTTCATTGCAATAGTGTGTTGGAATTTTTTGTGTCTCTCACTCGGAAGGACATATGGGAGGGCA
AATCATTTAAAACATCAGAATGAGTATTTGGTTTAGAGTTTGGCAACATATGCCCATATGCTGGCTGCCA
TGAACAAAGGTTGGCTATAAAGAGGTCATCAGTATATGAAACAGCCCCCTGCTGTCCATTCCTTATTCCA
TAGAAAAGCCTTGACTTGAGGTTAGATTTTTTTTATATTTTGTTTTGTGTTATTTTTTTCTTTAACATCC
CTAAAATTTTCCTTACATGTTTTACTAGCCAGATTTTTCCTCCTCTCCTGACTACTCCCAGTCATAGCTG
TCCCTCTTCTCTTATGGAGATCCCTCGACCTGCAGCCCAAGCTTGGATCCCCTAGGTTATACTTGTCACC
TAGTCCTTTTGGTCCATTTGACTGTTAACCTTTTCTGTGGCTGGACTTATCTGTTTTTAACATAAAAACC
GTTCTCCTTCCTCACCCTCTGTATCCCCTAACTTTGCTATAGTGGGTATTTTATTTTAAGGAAATAATTA
TCTGCACCATTACTTTGAATATAGGGAGCCCCAACTCTTACTTCCTAATTTGAGGATGGTGAGTGGGAGG
GAACAGAAAGGATGCTGGGGAAAAATGGGAATCAAAGTGCTCCTGGAAGGGGAAGAGGAACGGCCTAACC
CTAACAGTGATTAAGGTTATTAGGAGGCCGGGAATGGTGGCTGACGCCTGTAATCCCAGCACTTTGGAAG
GCGGAGGTGGGTAGATCACTTGAGGTCAGGAGTTTGAGACCAGCCTGGCCAACATGATGAAACCCTGTAT
CTACTAAACATACAAAAATTAGCCTGGTGTGGTGGCGGGCACCTATAATCCCAGCTACTCGGGAGGCTGA
GGTAGGAGAATTGCTTGAACCTGGAAGGTGGAGGTTGCAGTGAGCCAAGATCGTGCTACTGCACTCCAGC
TTGGCGACAGAGTGAGACTCCATCTCAAAAAAAAAAAAAAAAAAACGTATTGGGAGTCGTCGATGTGTGG
TAGCCAGAGGCCCTCTCCCCTCTCCACCAGCTATCCCTGTACCCTGCGCCAGTACCTTTGTGTGAACACA
CCCAGCCCCCGCCTCGCCGCCATGATGCTGCTGCAGCTGCTGGAAGGCGTGGATCATCTGGTTCAACAGG
GCATCGCGCACAGAGACCTTAACCCTAGAAAGATAGTCTGCGTAAAATTGACGCATGCATTCTTGAAATA
TTGCTCTCTCTTTCTAAATAGCGCGAATCCGTCGCTGTGCATTTAGGACATCTCAGTCGCCGCTTGGAGC
TCCCGTGAGGCGTGCTTGTCAATGCGGTAAGTGTCACTGATTTTGAACTATAACGACCGCGTGAGTCAAA
ATGACGCATGATTATCTTTTACGTGACTTTTAAGATTTAACTCATACGATAATTATATTGTTATTTCATG
TTCTACTTACGTGATAACTTATTATATATATATTTTCTTGTTATAGATATCAACTAGAATGCTAGTTATT
AATAGTAATCAATTACGGGGTCATTAGTTCATAGCCCATATATGGAGTTCCGCGTTACATAACTTACGGT
AAATGGCCCGCCTGGCTGACCGCCCAACGACCCCCGCCCATTGACGTCAATAATGACGTATGTTCCCATA
GTAACGCCAATAGGGACTTTCCATTGACGTCAATGGGTGGAGTATTTACGGTAAACTGCCCACTTGGCAG
TACATCAAGTGTATCATATGCCAAGTACGCCCCCTATTGACGTCAATGACGGTAAATGGCCCGCCTGGCA
TTATGCCCAGTACATGACCTTATGGGACTTTCCTACTTGGCAGTACATCTACGTATTAGTCATCGCTATT
ACCATGGTCGAGGTGAGCCCCACGTTCTGCTTCACTCTCCCCATCTCCCCCCCCTCCCCACCCCCAATTT
TGTATTTATTTATTTTTTAATTATTTTGTGCAGCGATGGGGGCGGGGGGGGGGGGGGGGGCGCGCGCC
