[The description below was written by a language model from this plasmid's Addgene catalogue record.]
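Description:
pDONOR-PARK6e5-I368N is a homology-directed repair donor plasmid built on a pUC-type, ampicillin-resistant backbone and maintained at high copy in E. coli. The whole construct is about 11.8 kb, of which roughly 5.9 kb is insert assembled by Gibson cloning. It is catalogued as a mammalian and bacterial expression vector and carries puromycin as the selectable marker for mammalian cells.

The payload consists of human homology arms flanking exon 5 of PINK1 (also known as PARK6 or BRPK), a gene linked to inherited Parkinson's disease. The arms carry the I368N coding change, so that recombination at the endogenous locus introduces this substitution. The plasmid also contains two fluorescent reporters, TagBFP and dTomato. No feature table is available, so the record does not state how these reporters and the puromycin cassette are positioned relative to the homology arms, which promoters drive them, or whether excision elements flank the selection module.

The associated publication describes FACS-assisted CRISPR-Cas9 genome editing for Parkinson's disease modelling in a stem cell setting. In that context, the donor is intended to be supplied together with Cas9 and a guide targeting PINK1 exon 5. Drug selection and fluorescence-based sorting are then used to enrich cells that have incorporated the donor. In designs of this kind, one fluorescent marker generally reports on-target integration while a second helps to identify unwanted events such as random integration. The specific role of each fluorophore in this plasmid is not given in the record.
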