Addgene plasmid #86154: pDONOR-PARK6e5-I368N
Purpose: Donor plasmid for PARK6 exon5 I368N sequence. Also contains TagBFP and dTomato
Depositing lab: Jens Schwamborn. Depositing organization: University of Luxembourg. Publication: FACS-Assisted CRISPR-Cas9 Genome Editing Facilitates Parkinson's Disease Modeling. Arias-Fuenzalida J, Jarazo J, Qing X, Walter J, Gomez-Giro G, Nickels SL, Zaehres H, Scholer HR, Schwamborn JC. Stem Cell Reports. 2017 Nov 14;9(5):1423-1431. doi: 10.1016/j.stemcr.2017.08.026. Epub 2017 Oct 5. PubMed 28988985.
Backbone
  Vector backbone: pUC-AMPr based
  Backbone size w/o insert (bp): 5888
  Total vector size (bp): 11821
  Vector type: Mammalian Expression, Bacterial Expression
  Selectable markers: Puromycin
Growth in bacteria
  Bacterial resistance: Ampicillin, 100 μg/mL
  Growth temperature: 37°C
  Growth strain: NEB Stable
  Copy number: High Copy
Gene/Insert
  Gene/Insert name: PINK1 exon 5 homology arms (alt names: PINK1; PARK6; BPRK)
  Species: H. sapiens (human)
  Insert size (bp): 5939
  GenBank ID: NC_000001.11 NP_115785.1
  Entrez Gene: PINK1 (a.k.a. BRPK, PARK6)
  Cloning method: Gibson Cloning
  Sequencing primers: 5′ AGATGTCCTAAATGCACAGCG; 3′ cgtcaattttacgcatgattatctttaac
Terms and licenses: Academic/Nonprofit Terms; Industry Terms: Not Available to Industry
How to cite: pDONOR-PARK6e5-I368N was a gift from Jens Schwamborn (Addgene plasmid # 86154 ; http://n2t.net/addgene:86154 ; RRID:Addgene_86154)
